Addgene plasmid #25287: PP-ChK
Purpose: Bacterial expression for structure determination; may not be full ORF
Depositing lab: Cheryl Arrowsmith. Depositing organization: University of Toronto.
Backbone
  Vector backbone: pET15-MHL
  Backbone manufacturer: SGC
  Backbone size w/o insert (bp): 7737
  Vector type: Bacterial Expression
Growth in bacteria
  Bacterial resistance: Ampicillin, 100 μg/mL
  Growth temperature: 37°C
  Growth strain: DH5alpha
  Copy number: Low Copy
Gene/Insert
  Gene/Insert name: PF14_0020:K80-D440 (alt names: PDB: 3FI8; choline kinase PF14_0020)
  Species: Plasmodium Falciparum
  Insert size (bp): 1083
  Mutation: Contains amino acids K80-D440
  Entrez Gene: PF14_0020
  Tag / fusion protein: His (N terminal on insert)
  Cloning method: Restriction Enzyme
  Sequencing primers: 5′ T7; 3′ T7-term
Terms and licenses: Academic/Nonprofit Terms; Industry Terms: Not Available to Industry
Depositor comments: PDB: 3FI8. http://www.thesgc.org/structures/3FI8/
How to cite: PP-ChK was a gift from Cheryl Arrowsmith (Addgene plasmid # 25287 ; http://n2t.net/addgene:25287 ; RRID:Addgene_25287)
