[The description below was written by a language model from this plasmid's Addgene catalogue record.]
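Description:
PP-ChK is a bacterial expression plasmid built on the pET15-MHL backbone from the Structural Genomics Consortium, designed to produce a fragment of Plasmodium falciparum choline kinase (gene PF14_0020) for structure determination. It is selected with ampicillin, is recorded as low copy, and is propagated in a standard cloning strain (DH5alpha). The record does not list the origin of replication or the promoter explicitly. However, the use of T7 and T7-terminator sequencing primers flanking the insert is consistent with the T7 promoter/terminator expression arrangement typical of pET-series vectors, in which transcription depends on T7 RNA polymerase supplied by a suitable expression host.

The insert is about 1.1 kb and encodes residues K80 to D440 of the kinase rather than the full open reading frame, a truncation of the kind commonly chosen in structural genomics to obtain a soluble, crystallisable domain. It was introduced by restriction enzyme cloning and carries an N-terminal His tag, which allows the recombinant protein to be purified by immobilised metal affinity chromatography. The record does not say whether a protease cleavage site separates the tag from the protein.

The depositor links the construct to a deposited crystal structure of this choline kinase fragment, so its main use is recombinant production of the parasite enzyme in E. coli for crystallography, and by extension for biochemical or inhibitor-binding studies of this domain. No feature table was provided, so the details here rest on the catalogue fields alone.
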