>Addgene plasmid #25287 | PP-ChK | depositor partial sequence | sequence record 11761 | Author sequence
AAATTA
[1077 nt withheld, positions 7-1083]
