>Addgene plasmid #25287 | PP-ChK | addgene partial sequence | sequence record 31369 | 25287 with T7
ATTCCCTCTGAATATTTTGTTTAACTTTAAGAAGGAGATATACCATGCATCATCATCATCATCACAGCAG
CGGCAGAGAAAACTTGTATTTCCAGGGCAAATTA
[647 nt withheld, positions 105-751]
C
[86 nt withheld, positions 753-838]
CATCGATTATTCATATAACGCATATCC
